Addgene plasmid #110158: pHAGE2-EF1alpha-HA-TFAP4
Purpose: Lentiviral vector for expression of human TFAP4 in mammalian cells
Depositing lab: Daniele Guardavaccaro. Depositing organization: Hubrecht Institute. Publication: Proteasome-dependent degradation of transcription factor activating enhancer-binding protein 4 (TFAP4) controls mitotic division. D'Annibale S, Kim J, Magliozzi R, Low TY, Mohammed S, Heck AJ, Guardavaccaro D. J Biol Chem. 2014 Mar 14;289(11):7730-7. doi: 10.1074/jbc.M114.549535. Epub 2014 Feb 5. PubMed 24500709.
Backbone
  Vector backbone: pHAGE2
  Vector type: Mammalian Expression, Lentiviral
Growth in bacteria
  Bacterial resistance: Ampicillin, 100 μg/mL
  Growth temperature: 37°C
  Growth strain: NEB Stable
  Copy number: High Copy
Gene/Insert
  Gene/Insert name: TFAP4 (transcription factor AP-4) (alt names: AP-4; bHLHc41)
  Species: H. sapiens (human)
  Entrez Gene: TFAP4 (a.k.a. AP-4, bHLHc41)
  Promoter: CMV
  Tag / fusion protein: HA (N terminal on insert)
  Cloning method: Restriction Enzyme; 5′ cloning site NotI (unknown if destroyed); 3′ cloning site BamHI (unknown if destroyed)
Terms and licenses: Academic/Nonprofit Terms; Industry Terms: Not Available to Industry
How to cite: pHAGE2-EF1alpha-HA-TFAP4 was a gift from Daniele Guardavaccaro (Addgene plasmid # 110158 ; http://n2t.net/addgene:110158 ; RRID:Addgene_110158)
