[The description below was written by a language model from this plasmid's Addgene catalogue record and pLannotate feature annotations shown in this document.]
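Description:
pHAGE2-EF1alpha-HA-TFAP4 is an HIV-1-based lentiviral transfer vector on the pHAGE2 backbone, built to express human TFAP4 (transcription factor AP-4, a bHLH protein that binds the CAGCTG motif) in mammalian cells. It is propagated in E. coli through a high-copy ColE1/pUC-type origin and selected with ampicillin via the β-lactamase gene. A recombination-deficient growth strain is listed, as is usual for plasmids carrying repeated LTR sequences.

The viral portion of the roughly 9.3 kb sequence contains a truncated 5' LTR, the Ψ packaging signal with an adjoining gag fragment, the Rev response element for Rev-dependent nuclear export of the genomic RNA, and a cPPT/CTS element that aids nuclear import. It ends in a self-inactivating ΔU3 3' LTR, which has a loxP site embedded in it. Because the 3' LTR is copied to both ends of the provirus during reverse transcription, this loxP site could in principle allow Cre-mediated excision of the integrated cassette, although the record does not state that purpose.

The catalogue entry lists CMV as the promoter, but the plasmid name and the sequence annotation both indicate that the human EF-1α promoter lies directly upstream of the insert. The TFAP4 coding sequence was cloned between NotI and BamHI with an N-terminal HA tag according to the catalogue, though the tag is not separately annotated in the feature table. Downstream, an EMCV IRES drives puromycin N-acetyltransferase from the same transcript, so puromycin-resistant cells should also express HA-TFAP4. A WPRE follows to enhance transcript expression. The construct suits stable, constitutive expression of epitope-tagged TFAP4 in transduced cells, with detection or immunoprecipitation through the HA tag.
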