Features (pLannotate 1.2.2; 26 found; start..end, strand, type, name):
     32..620     +  rep_origin     ori: high-copy-number ColE1/pMB1/pBR322/pUC origin of replication
    803..857     +  CDS            lacI (fragment): lac repressor; lacI; The lac repressor binds to the lac operator to inhibit transcription in E. coli. This inhibition can be relieved by adding lactose or isopropyl-β-D-thiogalactopyranoside (IPTG).
    863..956     +  rep_origin     SV40 ori (fragment): SV40 origin of replication
    981..1018    +  CDS            lacI (fragment): lac repressor; lacI; The lac repressor binds to the lac operator to inhibit transcription in E. coli. This inhibition can be relieved by adding lactose or isopropyl-β-D-thiogalactopyranoside (IPTG).
   1031..1052    +  protein_bind   CAP binding site: CAP binding activates transcription in the presence of cAMP. E. coli catabolite activator protein
   1067..1097    +  promoter       lac promoter: promoter for the E. coli lac operon
   1105..1121    +  protein_bind   lac operator: The lac repressor binds to the lac operator to inhibit transcription in E. coli. This inhibition can be relieved by adding lactose or isopropyl-β-D-thiogalactopyranoside (IPTG). lac repressor encoded by lacI
   1155..1238    +  polyA_signal   SV40 poly(A) signal (fragment): SV40 polyadenylation signal
   1405..1734    +  CDS            nef (fragment): NEF_HV1BR - Experimental evidence at protein level: Swiss-Prot protein existence level 1. Extracellular Nef protein targets CD4(+) T-lymphocytes for apoptosis by interacting with CXCR4 surface receptors (PubMed:14990729). From Human immunodeficiency virus type 1 group M subtype B (isolate BRU/LAI) (HIV-1).
   1782..2039    +  LTR            5' LTR (truncated): truncated 5' long terminal repeat (LTR) from HIV-1
   2086..2211    +  misc_feature   HIV-1 Ψ: packaging signal of human immunodeficiency virus type 1
   2195..2533    +  CDS            HIV-1 gag (fragment): gag protein from human immunodeficiency virus 1; gag
   2708..2941    +  misc_feature   RRE: The Rev response element (RRE) of HIV-1 allows for Rev-dependent mRNA export from the nucleus to the cytoplasm.
   3318..3418    +  CDS            Rev (fragment): human immunodeficiency virus 1 (HIV-1) Rev protein; rev; enhances nuclear export of unspliced and incompletely spliced viral mRNAs
   3463..3580    +  misc_feature   cPPT/CTS: central polypurine tract and central termination sequence of HIV-1
   3628..4806    +  promoter       EF-1α promoter: strong constitutive promoter for human elongation factor EF-1α
   4852..5862    +  CDS            TFAP4: TFAP4_HUMAN - Also known as BHLHC41. Experimental evidence at protein level: Swiss-Prot protein existence level 1. Transcription factor that activates both viral and cellular genes by binding to the symmetrical DNA sequence 5'-CAGCTG-3'. From Homo sapiens (Human).
   5974..6436    +  misc_feature   IRES: internal ribosome entry site (IRES) of the encephalomyocarditis virus (EMCV)
   6450..7049    +  CDS            PuroR: puromycin N-acetyltransferase; pac from Streptomyces alboniger; confers resistance to puromycin
   7063..7651    +  misc_feature   WPRE: woodchuck hepatitis virus posttranscriptional regulatory element
   7704..7723    +  misc_feature   cPPT/CTS (fragment): central polypurine tract and central termination sequence of HIV-1
   7725..7760    +  LTR            3' LTR (ΔU3) (fragment): self-inactivating 3' long terminal repeat (LTR) from HIV-1
   7787..7820    -  protein_bind   loxP: Cre-mediated recombination occurs in the 8-bp core sequence (GCATACAT). Cre recombinase
   7847..8027    +  LTR            5' LTR (truncated): truncated 5' long terminal repeat (LTR) from HIV-1
   8160..8264    +  promoter       AmpR promoter: bla
   8265..9125    +  CDS            AmpR: β-lactamase; bla; confers resistance to ampicillin, carbenicillin, and related antibiotics
>Addgene plasmid #110158 | pHAGE2-EF1alpha-HA-TFAP4 | addgene full sequence | sequence record 210983 | Addgene NGS Result
CAGACCCCGTAGAAAAGATCAAAGGATCTTCTTGAGATCCTTTTTTTCTGCGCGTAATCTGCTGCTTGCA
AACAAAAAAACCACCGCTACCAGCGGTGGTTTGTTTGCCGGATCAAGAGCTACCAACTCTTTTTCCGAAG
GTAACTGGCTTCAGCAGAGCGCAGATACCAAATACTGTTCTTCTAGTGTAGCCGTAGTTAGGCCACCACT
TCAAGAACTCTGTAGCACCGCCTACATACCTCGCTCTGCTAATCCTGTTACCAGTGGCTGCTGCCAGTGG
CGATAAGTCGTGTCTTACCGGGTTGGACTCAAGACGATAGTTACCGGATAAGGCGCAGCGGTCGGGCTGA
ACGGGGGGTTCGTGCACACAGCCCAGCTTGGAGCGAACGACCTACACCGAACTGAGATACCTACAGCGTG
AGCTATGAGAAAGCGCCACGCTTCCCGAAGGGAGAAAGGCGGACAGGTATCCGGTAAGCGGCAGGGTCGG
AACAGGAGAGCGCACGAGGGAGCTTCCAGGGGGAAACGCCTGGTATCTTTATAGTCCTGTCGGGTTTCGC
CACCTCTGACTTGAGCGTCGATTTTTGTGATGCTCGTCAGGGGGGCGGAGCCTATGGAAAAACGCCAGCA
ACGCGGCCTTTTTACGGTTCCTGGCCTTTTGCTGGCCTTTTGCTCACATGTTCTTTCCTGCGTTATCCCC
TGATTCTGTGGATAACCGTATTACCGCCTTTGAGTGAGCTGATACCGCTCGCCGCAGCCGAACGACCGAG
CGCAGCGAGTCAGTGAGCGAGGAAGCGGAAGAGCGCCCAATACGCAAACCGCCTCTCCCCGCGCGTTGGC
CGATTCATTAATGCAGCAAGCTCATGGCTGACTAATTTTTTTTATTTATGCAGAGGCCGAGGCCGCCTCG
GCCTCTGAGCTATTCCAGAAGTAGTGAGGAGGCTTTTTTGGAGGCCTAGGCTTTTGCAAAAAGCTCCCCG
TGGCACGACAGGTTTCCCGACTGGAAAGCGGGCAGTGAGCGCAACGCAATTAATGTGAGTTAGCTCACTC
ATTAGGCACCCCAGGCTTTACACTTTATGCTTCCGGCTCGTATGTTGTGTGGAATTGTGAGCGGATAACA
ATTTCACACAGGAAACAGCTATGACATGATTACGAATTTCACAAATAAAGCATTTTTTTCACTGCATTCT
AGTTGTGGTTTGTCCAAACTCATCAATGTATCTTATCATGTCTGGATCAACTGGATAACTCAAGCTAACC
AAAATCATCCCAAACTTCCCACCCCATACCCTATTACCACTGCCAATTACCTGTGGTTTCATTTACTCTA
AACCTGTGATTCCTCTGAATTATTTTCATTTTAAAGAAATTGTATTTGTTAAATATGTACTACAAACTTA
GTAGTTGGAAGGGCTAATTCACTCCCAAAGAAGACAAGATATCCTTGATCTGTGGATCTACCACACACAA
GGCTACTTCCCTGATTAGCAGAACTACACACCAGGGCCAGGGGTCAGATATCCACTGACCTTTGGATGGT
GCTACAAGCTAGTACCAGTTGAGCCAGATAAGGTAGAAGAGGCCAATAAAGGAGAGAACACCAGCTTGTT
ACACCCTGTGAGCCTGCATGGGATGGATGACCCGGAGAGAGAAGTGTTAGAGTGGAGGTTTGACAGCCGC
CTAGCATTTCATCACGTGGCCCGAGAGCTGCATCCGGAGTACTTCAAGAACTGCTGATATCGAGCTTGCT
ACAAGGGACTTTCCGCTGGGGACTTTCCAGGGAGGCGTGGCCTGGGCGGGACTGGGGAGTGGCGAGCCCT
CAGATCCTGCATATAAGCAGCTGCTTTTTGCCTGTACTGGGTCTCTCTGGTTAGACCAGATCTGAGCCTG
GGAGCTCTCTGGCTAACTAGGGAACCCACTGCTTAAGCCTCAATAAAGCTTGCCTTGAGTGCTTCAAGTA
GTGTGTGCCCGTCTGTTGTGTGACTCTGGTAACTAGAGATCCCTCAGACCCTTTTAGTCAGTGTGGAAAA
TCTCTAGCAGTGGCGCCCGAACAGGGACTTGAAAGCGAAAGGGAAACCAGAGGAGCTCTCTCGACGCAGG
ACTCGGCTTGCTGAAGCGCGCACGGCAAGAGGCGAGGGGCGGCGACTGGTGAGTACGCCAAAAATTTTGA
CTAGCGGAGGCTAGAAGGAGAGAGATGGGTGCGAGAGCGTCAGTATTAAGCGGGGGAGAATTAGATCGCG
ATGGGAAAAAATTCGGTTAAGGCCAGGGGGAAAGAAAAAATATAAATTAAAACATATAGTATGGGCAAGC
AGGGAGCTAGAACGATTCGCAGTTAATCCTGGCCTGTTAGAAACATCAGAAGGCTGTAGACAAATACTGG
GACAGCTACAACCATCCCTTCAGACAGGATCAGAAGAACTTAGATCATTATATAATACAGTAGCAACCCT
CTATTGTGTGCATCAAAGGATAGAGATAAAAGACACCAAGGAAGCTTTAGACAAGATAGAGGAAGAGCAA
AACAAAAGTAAGACCACCGCACAGCAAGCGGCCGGCCGCTGATCTTCAGACCTGGAGGAGGAGATATGAG
GGACAATTGGAGAAGTGAATTATATAAATATAAAGTAGTAAAAATTGAACCATTAGGAGTAGCACCCACC
AAGGCAAAGAGAAGAGTGGTGCAGAGAGAAAAAAGAGCAGTGGGAATAGGAGCTTTGTTCCTTGGGTTCT
TGGGAGCAGCAGGAAGCACTATGGGCGCAGCGTCAATGACGCTGACGGTACAGGCCAGACAATTATTGTC
TGGTATAGTGCAGCAGCAGAACAATTTGCTGAGGGCTATTGAGGCGCAACAGCATCTGTTGCAACTCACA
GTCTGGGGCATCAAGCAGCTCCAGGCAAGAATCCTGGCTGTGGAAAGATACCTAAAGGATCAACAGCTCC
TGGGGATTTGGGGTTGCTCTGGAAAACTCATTTGCACCACTGCTGTGCCTTGGAATGCTAGTTGGAGTAA
TAAATCTCTGGAACAGATTTGGAATCACACGACCTGGATGGAGTGGGACAGAGAAATTAACAATTACACA
AGCTTAATACACTCCTTAATTGAAGAATCGCAAAACCAGCAAGAAAAGAATGAACAAGAATTATTGGAAT
TAGATAAATGGGCAAGTTTGTGGAATTGGTTTAACATAACAAATTGGCTGTGGTATATAAAATTATTCAT
AATGATAGTAGGAGGCTTGGTAGGTTTAAGAATAGTTTTTGCTGTACTTTCTATAGTGAATAGAGTTAGG
CAGGGATATTCACCATTATCGTTTCAGACCCACCTCCCAACCCCGAGGGGACCCGACAGGCCCGAAGGAA
TAGAAGAAGAAGGTGGAGAGAGAGACAGAGACAGATCCATTCGATTAGTGAACGGATCTCGACGGTATCG
CCGAATTCACAAATGGCAGTATTCATCCACAATTTTAAAAGAAAAGGGGGGATTGGGGGGTACAGTGCAG
GGGAAAGAATAGTAGACATAATAGCAACAGACATACAAACTAAAGAATTACAAAAACAAATTACAAAAAT
TCAAAATTTTCGGGTTTATTACAGGGACAGCAGAGATCCAGTTTGGACTAGTCGTGAGGCTCCGGTGCCC
GTCAGTGGGCAGAGCGCACATCGCCCACAGTCCCCGAGAAGTTGGGGGGAGGGGTCGGCAATTGAACCGG
TGCCTAGAGAAGGTGGCGCGGGGTAAACTGGGAAAGTGATGTCGTGTACTGGCTCCGCCTTTTTCCCGAG
GGTGGGGGAGAACCGTATATAAGTGCAGTAGTCGCCGTGAACGTTCTTTTTCGCAACGGGTTTGCCGCCA
GAACACAGGTAAGTGCCGTGTGTGGTTCCCGCGGGCCTGGCCTCTTTACGGGTTATGGCCCTTGCGTGCC
TTGAATTACTTCCACCTGGCTGCAGTACGTGATTCTTGATCCCGAGCTTCGGGTTGGAAGTGGGTGGGAG
AGTTCGAGGCCTTGCGCTTAAGGAGCCCCTTCGCCTCGTGCTTGAGTTGAGGCCTGGCCTGGGCGCTGGG
GCCGCCGCGTGCGAATCTGGTGGCACCTTCGCGCCTGTCTCGCTGCTTTCGATAAGTCTCTAGCCATTTA
AAATTTTTGATGACCTGCTGCGACGCTTTTTTTCTGGCAAGATAGTCTTGTAAATGCGGGCCAAGATCTG
CACACTGGTATTTCGGTTTTTGGGGCCGCGGGCGGCGACGGGGCCCGTGCGTCCCAGCGCACATGTTCGG
CGAGGCGGGGCCTGCGAGCGCGGCCACCGAGAATCGGACGGGGGTAGTCTCAAGCTGGCCGGCCTGCTCT
GGTGCCTGGCCTCGCGCCGCCGTGTATCGCCCCGCCCTGGGCGGCAAGGCTGGCCCGGTCGGCACCAGTT
GCGTGAGCGGAAAGATGGCCGCTTCCCGGCCCTGCTGCAGGGAGCTCAAAATGGAGGACGCGGCGCTCGG
GAGAGCGGGCGGGTGAGTCACCCACACAAAGGAAAAGGGCCTTTCCGTCCTCAGCCGTCGCTTCATGTGA
CTCCACGGAGTACCGGGCGCCGTCCAGGCACCTCGATTAGTTCTCGAGCTTTTGGAGTACGTCGTCTTTA
GGTTGGGGGGAGGGGTTTTATGCGATGGAGTTTCCCCACACTGAGTGGGTGGAGACTGAAGTTAGGCCAG
CTTGGCACTTGATGTAATTCTCCTTGGAATTTGCCCTTTTTGAGTTTGGATCTTGGTTCATTCTCAAGCC
TCAGACAGTGGTTCAAAGTTTTTTTCTTCCATTTCAGGTGTCGTGAAGCGGCCGCGCCACCATGTACCCC
TACGACGTGCCCGACTACGCCGAGTATTTCATGGTGCCCACTCAGAAGGTGCCCTCTTTGCAACATTTCA
GGAAAACAGAGAAAGAAGTGATAGGAGGGCTCTGTAGCCTTGCCAACATTCCACTAACCCCCGAGACTCA
GCGGGACCAGGAGCGGCGGATTCGGCGGGAGATCGCCAACAGCAACGAGCGGAGACGCATGCAGAGCATC
AACGCGGGATTCCAGTCCCTCAAGACCCTCATCCCCCACACAGACGGAGAGAAGCTCAGCAAGGCAGCCA
TTCTCCAGCAGACAGCCGAGTACATCTTCTCCCTGGAGCAGGAGAAGACCAGGCTCTTGCAGCAGAACAC
ACAGCTCAAGCGCTTCATCCAGGAGCTGAGCGGCTCGTCCCCCAAGCGACGGCGGGCAGAGGACAAGGAC
GAAGGCATAGGCTCCCCGGACATCTGGGAGGACGAGAAGGCGGAGGACCTGCGGCGGGAGATGATTGAGC
TGCGGCAGCAGCTGGACAAGGAGCGCTCGGTGCGCATGATGCTGGAGGAGCAGGTGCGCTCGCTGGAGGC
CCACATGTACCCGGAAAAGCTCAAGGTGATTGCGCAGCAGGTGCAGCTGCAGCAGCAGCAGGAACAGGTG
AGGCTGCTGCACCAGGAGAAGCTGGAGCGGGAACAGCAGCAGCTGCGGACCCAGCTTCTGCCCCCTCCGG
CCCCCACCCACCACCCCACGGTGATCGTGCCAGCACCGCCTCCTCCTCCCTCCCACCACATCAATGTCGT
CACCATGGGCCCCTCCTCGGTCATCAACTCTGTTTCCACATCCCGGCAAAATCTGGACACCATCGTGCAG
GCAATCCAGCACATCGAGGGCACCCAGGAAAAGCAGGAGCTGGAGGAGGAGCAGCGGCGAGCTGTCATCG
TGAAGCCTGTCCGCAGCTGCCCGGAGGCCCCCACCTCTGACACCGCCTCCGACTCCGAGGCCTCAGACAG
TGACGCCATGGACCAGAGCCGGGAGGAGCCGTCGGGGGACGGGGAGCTTCCCTGAGGATCCCTCCCCCCC
CCCTAACGTTACTGGCCGAAGCCGCTTGGAATAAGGCCGGTGTGCGTTTGTCTATATGTTATTTTCCACC
ATATTGCCGTCTTTTGGCAATGTGAGGGCCCGGAAACCTGGCCCTGTCTTCTTGACGAGCATTCCTAGGG
GTCTTTCCCCTCTCGCCAAAGGAATGCAAGGTCTGTTGAATGTCGTGAAGGAAGCAGTTCCTCTGGAAGC
TTCTTGAAGACAAACAACGTCTGTAGCGACCCTTTGCAGGCAGCGGAACCCCCCACCTGGCGACAGGTGC
CTCTGCGGCCAAAAGCCACGTGTATAAGATACACCTGCAAAGGCGGCACAACCCCAGTGCCACGTTGTGA
GTTGGATAGTTGTGGAAAGAGTCAAATGGCTCTCCTCAAGCGTATTCAACAAGGGGCTGAAGGATGCCCA
GAAGGTACCCCATTGTATGGGATCTGATCTGGGGCCTCGGTGCACATGCTTTACATGTGTTTAGTCGAGG
TTAAAAAAACGTCTAGGCCCCCCGAACCACGGGGACGTGGTTTTCCTTTGAAAAACACGATGATAATATG
GCCACACATATGACCGAGTACAAGCCCACGGTGCGCCTCGCCACCCGCGACGACGTCCCCAGGGCCGTAC
GCACCCTCGCCGCCGCGTTCGCCGACTACCCCGCCACGCGCCACACCGTCGATCCGGACCGCCACATCGA
GCGGGTCACCGAGCTGCAAGAACTCTTCCTCACGCGCGTCGGGCTCGACATCGGCAAGGTGTGGGTCGCG
GACGACGGCGCCGCGGTGGCGGTCTGGACCACGCCGGAGAGCGTCGAAGCGGGGGCGGTGTTCGCCGAGA
TCGGCCCGCGCATGGCCGAGTTGAGCGGTTCCCGGCTGGCCGCGCAGCAACAGATGGAAGGCCTCCTGGC
GCCGCACCGGCCCAAGGAGCCCGCGTGGTTCCTGGCCACCGTCGGCGTCTCGCCCGACCACCAGGGCAAG
GGTCTGGGCAGCGCCGTCGTGCTCCCCGGAGTGGAGGCGGCCGAGCGCGCCGGGGTGCCCGCCTTCCTGG
AGACCTCCGCGCCCCGCAACCTCCCCTTCTACGAGCGGCTCGGCTTCACCGTCACCGCCGACGTCGAGGT
GCCCGAAGGACCGCGCACCTGGTGCATGACCCGCAAGCCCGGTGCCTGAATCGATAGATCCTAATCAACC
TCTGGATTACAAAATTTGTGAAAGATTGACTGGTATTCTTAACTATGTTGCTCCTTTTACGCTATGTGGA
TACGCTGCTTTAATGCCTTTGTATCATGCTATTGCTTCCCGTATGGCTTTCATTTTCTCCTCCTTGTATA
AATCCTGGTTGCTGTCTCTTTATGAGGAGTTGTGGCCCGTTGTCAGGCAACGTGGCGTGGTGTGCACTGT
GTTTGCTGACGCAACCCCCACTGGTTGGGGCATTGCCACCACCTGTCAGCTCCTTTCCGGGACTTTCGCT
TTCCCCCTCCCTATTGCCACGGCGGAACTCATCGCCGCCTGCCTTGCCCGCTGCTGGACAGGGGCTCGGC
TGTTGGGCACTGACAATTCCGTGGTGTTGTCGGGGAAATCATCGTCCTTTCCTTGGCTGCTCGCCTGTGT
TGCCACCTGGATTCTGCGCGGGACGTCCTTCTGCTACGTCCCTTCGGCCCTCAATCCAGCGGACCTTCCT
TCCCGCGGCCTGCTGCCGGCTCTGCGGCCTCTTCCGCGTCTTCGCCTTCGCCCTCAGACGAGTCGGATCT
CCCTTTGGGCCGCCTCCCCGCCTGGTACCTTTAAGACCAATGACTTACAAGGCAGCTGTAGATCTTAGCC
ACTTTTTAAAAGAAAAGGGGGGACTGGAAGGGCTAATTCACTCCCAACGAAGACAAGATCACCTGCAGGA
CAGGCGCGCAGGTACCATAACTTCGTATAATGTATGCTATACGAAGTTATGGCGCGCCCTGCTTTTTGCT
TGTACTGGGTCTCTCTGGTTAGACCAGATCTGAGCCTGGGAGCTCTCTGGCTAACTAGGGAACCCACTGC
TTAAGCCTCAATAAAGCTTGCCTTGAGTGCTTCAAGTAGTGTGTGCCCGTCTGTTGTGTGACTCTGGTAA
CTAGAGATCCCTCAGACCCTTTTAGTCAGTGTGGAAAATCTCTAGCACCCGGGCGATTAAGGAAAGGGCT
AGATCATTCTTGAAGACGAAAGGGCCTCGTGATACGCCTATTTTTATAGGTTAATGTCATGATAATAATG
GTTTCTTAGACGTCAGGTGGCACTTTTCGGGGAAATGTGCGCGGAACCCCTATTTGTTTATTTTTCTAAA
TACATTCAAATATGTATCCGCTCATGAGACAATAACCCTGATAAATGCTTCAATAATATTGAAAAAGGAA
GAGTATGAGTATTCAACATTTCCGTGTCGCCCTTATTCCCTTTTTTGCGGCATTTTGCCTTCCTGTTTTT
GCTCACCCAGAAACGCTGGTGAAAGTAAAAGATGCTGAAGATCAGTTGGGTGCACGAGTGGGTTACATCG
AACTGGATCTCAACAGCGGTAAGATCCTTGAGAGTTTTCGCCCCGAAGAACGTTTTCCAATGATGAGCAC
TTTTAAAGTTCTGCTATGTGGCGCGGTATTATCCCGTGTTGACGCCGGGCAAGAGCAACTCGGTCGCCGC
ATACACTATTCTCAGAATGACTTGGTTGAGTACTCACCAGTCACAGAAAAGCATCTTACGGATGGCATGA
CAGTAAGAGAATTATGCAGTGCTGCCATAACCATGAGTGATAACACTGCGGCCAACTTACTTCTGACAAC
GATCGGAGGACCGAAGGAGCTAACCGCTTTTTTGCACAACATGGGGGATCATGTAACTCGCCTTGATCGT
TGGGAACCGGAGCTGAATGAAGCCATACCAAACGACGAGCGTGACACCACGATGCCTGTAGCAATGGCAA
CAACGTTGCGCAAACTATTAACTGGCGAACTACTTACTCTAGCTTCCCGGCAACAATTAATAGACTGGAT
GGAGGCGGATAAAGTTGCAGGACCACTTCTGCGCTCGGCCCTTCCGGCTGGCTGGTTTATTGCTGATAAA
TCTGGAGCCGGTGAGCGTGGGTCTCGCGGTATCATTGCAGCACTGGGGCCAGATGGTAAGCCCTCCCGTA
TCGTAGTTATCTACACGACGGGGAGTCAGGCAACTATGGATGAACGAAATAGACAGATCGCTGAGATAGG
TGCCTCACTGATTAAGCATTGGTAACTGTCAGACCAAGTTTACTCATATATACTTTAGATTGATTTAAAA
CTTCATTTTTAATTTAAAAGGATCTAGGTGAAGATCCTTTTTGATAATCTCATGACCAAAATCCCTTAAC
GTGAGTTTTCGTTCCACTGAGCGT
